Addgene plasmid #121374: pUC57-Kan_TH16_00118381
Purpose: Level 0 Golden-Gate compatible vector
Depositing lab: Sophien Kamoun. Depositing organization: Sainsbury Laboratory, Norwich. Publication: A Clone Resource of Magnaporthe oryzae Effectors That Share Sequence and Structural Similarities Across Host-Specific Lineages. Petit-Houdenot Y, Langner T, Harant A, Win J, Kamoun S. Mol Plant Microbe Interact. 2020 Aug;33(8):1032-1035. doi: 10.1094/MPMI-03-20-0052-A. Epub 2020 Jun 22. PubMed 32460610.
Backbone
  Vector backbone: pUC57-Kan
  Backbone size w/o insert (bp): 2626
  Vector type: Golden Gate
  Selectable markers: lacZ
Growth in bacteria
  Bacterial resistance: Kanamycin, 50 μg/mL
  Growth temperature: 37°C
  Growth strain: DH5alpha
  Copy number: High Copy
Gene/Insert
  Gene/Insert name: TH16_00118381
  Mutation: Magnaporthe oryzae
  Cloning method: Restriction Enzyme; 5′ cloning site EcoRV (unknown if destroyed); 3′ cloning site EcoRV (unknown if destroyed)
  Sequencing primers: 5′ M13Fw; 3′ M13Rv
Terms and licenses: Academic/Nonprofit Terms; Industry Terms: Not Available to Industry
How to cite: pUC57-Kan_TH16_00118381 was a gift from Sophien Kamoun (Addgene plasmid # 121374 ; http://n2t.net/addgene:121374 ; RRID:Addgene_121374)
