[The description below was written by a language model from this plasmid's Addgene catalogue record and pLannotate feature annotations shown in this document.]
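Description:
pUC57-Kan_TH16_00118381 is a small, high-copy bacterial cloning plasmid that serves as a Level 0 module for Golden Gate assembly. It is built on the pUC57-Kan backbone and propagated in E. coli through a ColE1/pUC-type origin of replication. Selection is by kanamycin, conferred by an aminoglycoside phosphotransferase (aph(3')-Ia) gene that the annotation places downstream of an AmpR (bla) promoter. Short remnants of bom, rop and lacI are also detected; these are leftover backbone fragments rather than functional elements.

The insert, TH16_00118381, comes from the fungus Magnaporthe oryzae (the species is entered in the record's mutation field) and belongs to a clone collection of M. oryzae effectors that share sequence and structural similarities across host-specific lineages. It was placed at the EcoRV site of the backbone, within the lacZα region. The feature table is consistent with this, since the lac promoter, operator and CAP binding site are separated from a truncated lacZα fragment by an unannotated stretch of roughly 390 bp that presumably holds the insert. The full sequence exceeds the stated backbone size by about 320 bp. The annotation tool did not recognise the insert itself, and the record does not state its encoded product, whether a signal peptide is included, or which Type IIS enzyme sites and overhangs flank it. M13 forward and reverse primer sites allow the insert to be sequence-verified.

As a Level 0 part, the plasmid carries no expression elements for the effector. It acts as a storage and donor module from which the coding sequence can be released and combined with promoters, tags and terminators in higher-level Golden Gate assemblies, for example for functional studies of the effector.
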