Features (pLannotate 1.2.2; 10 found; start..end, strand, type, name):
    137..236     +  misc_feature   bom (fragment): basis of mobility region from pBR322
    242..399     -  CDS            lacZα (fragment): LacZα fragment of β-galactosidase; lacZ fragment
    792..808     -  protein_bind   lac operator: The lac repressor binds to the lac operator to inhibit transcription in E. coli. This inhibition can be relieved by adding lactose or isopropyl-β-D-thiogalactopyranoside (IPTG). lac repressor encoded by lacI
    816..846     -  promoter       lac promoter: promoter for the E. coli lac operon
    861..882     -  protein_bind   CAP binding site: CAP binding activates transcription in the presence of cAMP. E. coli catabolite activator protein
    895..987     -  CDS            lacI (fragment): lac repressor; lacI; The lac repressor binds to the lac operator to inhibit transcription in E. coli. This inhibition can be relieved by adding lactose or isopropyl-β-D-thiogalactopyranoside (IPTG).
   1170..1758    -  rep_origin     ori: high-copy-number ColE1/pMB1/pBR322/pUC origin of replication
   1929..2744    -  CDS            KanR: aminoglycoside phosphotransferase; aph(3')-Ia; confers resistance to kanamycin in bacteria or G418 (Geneticin®) in eukaryotes
   2745..2849    -  promoter       AmpR promoter: bla
   2944..35      +  CDS            rop (fragment) (across the origin): Rop protein, which maintains plasmids at low copy number; rop
>Addgene plasmid #121374 | pUC57-Kan_TH16_00118381 | depositor full sequence | sequence record 231477 | pUC57-Kan_TH16_00118381 sequence 2944 bps
TCGCGCGTTTCGGTGATGACGGTGAAAACCTCTGACACATGCAGCTCCCGGAGACGGTCACAGCTTGTCT
GTAAGCGGATGCCGGGAGCAGACAAGCCCGTCAGGGCGCGTCAGCGGGTGTTGGCGGGTGTCGGGGCTGG
CTTAACTATGCGGCATCAGAGCAGATTGTACTGAGAGTGCACCATATGCGGTGTGAAATACCGCACAGAT
GCGTAAGGAGAAAATACCGCATCAGGCGCCATTCGCCATTCAGGCTGCGCAACTGTTGGGAAGGGCGATC
GGTGCGGGCCTCTTCGCTATTACGCCAGCTGGCGAAAGGGGGATGTGCTGCAAGGCGATTAAGTTGGGTA
ACGCCAGGGTTTTCCCAGTCACGACGTTGTAAAACGACGGCCAGTGAATTGACGCGTATTGGGATGGAAC
TTGGTCTCTAAGCTCAATGAACACCAGACAATTTATTTGGTGGTGGAGACAACCAAATATGTTTTTCTTC
TCTAACACCTTTTTTAAAAACATAAACATCAGATTTATATTTTGGATTACATTCACCATCAAAATGAACT
TGAACACCATGAATTTCTTGATCCCAATTTTTATAAGCCATATAATCACCTTCTCTAACCAAAGCTTTCA
AACCATTTTTATTAGCAACTCTATAAATAGTATAAGCACATTTTTCAGTAGCTGGTGGTGGAGTAAAATA
ATAATCACCTTCACCCATTAGAGACCAAGTTCCATCCCAATGGCGCGCCGAGCTTGGCTCGAGCATGGTC
ATAGCTGTTTCCTGTGTGAAATTGTTATCCGCTCACAATTCCACACAACATACGAGCCGGAAGCATAAAG
TGTAAAGCCTGGGGTGCCTAATGAGTGAGCTAACTCACATTAATTGCGTTGCGCTCACTGCCCGCTTTCC
AGTCGGGAAACCTGTCGTGCCAGCTGCATTAATGAATCGGCCAACGCGCGGGGAGAGGCGGTTTGCGTAT
TGGGCGCTCTTCCGCTTCCTCGCTCACTGACTCGCTGCGCTCGGTCGTTCGGCTGCGGCGAGCGGTATCA
GCTCACTCAAAGGCGGTAATACGGTTATCCACAGAATCAGGGGATAACGCAGGAAAGAACATGTGAGCAA
AAGGCCAGCAAAAGGCCAGGAACCGTAAAAAGGCCGCGTTGCTGGCGTTTTTCCATAGGCTCCGCCCCCC
TGACGAGCATCACAAAAATCGACGCTCAAGTCAGAGGTGGCGAAACCCGACAGGACTATAAAGATACCAG
GCGTTTCCCCCTGGAAGCTCCCTCGTGCGCTCTCCTGTTCCGACCCTGCCGCTTACCGGATACCTGTCCG
CCTTTCTCCCTTCGGGAAGCGTGGCGCTTTCTCATAGCTCACGCTGTAGGTATCTCAGTTCGGTGTAGGT
CGTTCGCTCCAAGCTGGGCTGTGTGCACGAACCCCCCGTTCAGCCCGACCGCTGCGCCTTATCCGGTAAC
TATCGTCTTGAGTCCAACCCGGTAAGACACGACTTATCGCCACTGGCAGCAGCCACTGGTAACAGGATTA
GCAGAGCGAGGTATGTAGGCGGTGCTACAGAGTTCTTGAAGTGGTGGCCTAACTACGGCTACACTAGAAG
AACAGTATTTGGTATCTGCGCTCTGCTGAAGCCAGTTACCTTCGGAAAAAGAGTTGGTAGCTCTTGATCC
GGCAAACAAACCACCGCTGGTAGCGGTGGTTTTTTTGTTTGCAAGCAGCAGATTACGCGCAGAAAAAAAG
GATCTCAAGAAGATCCTTTGATCTTTTCTACGGGGTCTGACGCTCAGTGGAACGAAAACTCACGTTAAGG
GATTTTGGTCATGAGATTATCAAAAAGGATCTTCACCTAGATCCTTTTAAATTAAAAATGAAGTTTTAAA
TCAATCTAAAGTATATATGAGTAAACTTGGTCTGACAGTTAGAAAAACTCATCGAGCATCAAATGAAACT
GCAATTTATTCATATCAGGATTATCAATACCATATTTTTGAAAAAGCCGTTTCTGTAATGAAGGAGAAAA
CTCACCGAGGCAGTTCCATAGGATGGCAAGATCCTGGTATCGGTCTGCGATTCCGACTCGTCCAACATCA
ATACAACCTATTAATTTCCCCTCGTCAAAAATAAGGTTATCAAGTGAGAAATCACCATGAGTGACGACTG
AATCCGGTGAGAATGGCAAAAGTTTATGCATTTCTTTCCAGACTTGTTCAACAGGCCAGCCATTACGCTC
GTCATCAAAATCACTCGCATCAACCAAACCGTTATTCATTCGTGATTGCGCCTGAGCGAGACGAAATACG
CGATCGCTGTTAAAAGGACAATTACAAACAGGAATCGAATGCAACCGGCGCAGGAACACTGCCAGCGCAT
CAACAATATTTTCACCTGAATCAGGATATTCTTCTAATACCTGGAATGCTGTTTTCCCAGGGATCGCAGT
GGTGAGTAACCATGCATCATCAGGAGTACGGATAAAATGCTTGATGGTCGGAAGAGGCATAAATTCCGTC
AGCCAGTTTAGTCTGACCATCTCATCTGTAACATCATTGGCAACGCTACCTTTGCCATGTTTCAGAAACA
ACTCTGGCGCATCGGGCTTCCCATACAATCGATAGATTGTCGCACCTGATTGCCCGACATTATCGCGAGC
CCATTTATACCCATATAAATCAGCATCCATGTTGGAATTTAATCGCGGCCTAGAGCAAGACGTTTCCCGT
TGAATATGGCTCATACTCTTCCTTTTTCAATATTATTGAAGCATTTATCAGGGTTATTGTCTCATGAGCG
GATACATATTTGAATGTATTTAGAAAAATAAACAAATAGGGGTTCCGCGCACATTTCCCCGAAAAGTGCC
ACCTGACGTCTAAGAAACCATTATTATCATGACATTAACCTATAAAAATAGGCGTATCACGAGGCCCTTT
CGTC
