>Addgene plasmid #121374 | pUC57-Kan_TH16_00118381 | depositor partial sequence | sequence record 231000 | TH16_00118381
TTGGTCTCTAATGGGTGAAGGTGATTATTATTTTACTCCACCACCAGCTACTGAAAAATGTGCTTATACT
ATTTATAGAGTTGCTAATAAAAATGGTTTGAAAGCTTTGGTTAGAGAAGGTGATTATATGGCTTATAAAA
ATTGGGATCAAGAAATTCATGGTGTTCAAGTTCATTTTGATGGTGAATGTAATCCAAAATATAAATCTGA
TGTTTATGTTTTTAAAAAAGGTGTTAGAGAAGAAAAACATATTTGGTTGTCTCCACCACCAAATAAATTG
TCTGGTGTTCATTGAGCTTAGAGACCAA
