>Addgene plasmid #121374 | pUC57-Kan_TH16_00118381 | depositor partial sequence | sequence record 231001 | empty_vector
TCGCGCGTTTCGGTGATGACGGTGAAAACCTCTGACACATGCAGCTCCCGGAGACGGTCACAGCTTGTCT
GTAAGCGGATGCCGGGAGCAGACAAGCCCGTCAGGGCGCGTCAGCGGGTGTTGGCGGGTGTCGGGGCTGG
CTTAACTATGCGGCATCAGAGCAGATTGTACTGAGAGTGCACCATATGCGGTGTGAAATACCGCACAGAT
GCGTAAGGAGAAAATACCGCATCAGGCGCCATTCGCCATTCAGGCTGCGCAACTGTTGGGAAGGGCGATC
GGTGCGGGCCTCTTCGCTATTACGCCAGCTGGCGAAAGGGGGATGTGCTGCAAGGCGATTAAGTTGGGTA
ACGCCAGGGTTTTCCCAGTCACGACGTTGTAAAACGACGGCCAGTGAATTGACGCGTATTGGGATATCCC
AATGGCGCGCCGAGCTTGGCTCGAGCATGGTCATAGCTGTTTCCTGTGTGAAATTGTTATCCGCTCACAA
TTCCACACAACATACGAGCCGGAAGCATAAAGTGTAAAGCCTGGGGTGCCTAATGAGTGAGCTAACTCAC
ATTAATTGCGTTGCGCTCACTGCCCGCTTTCCAGTCGGGAAACCTGTCGTGCCAGCTGCATTAATGAATC
GGCCAACGCGCGGGGAGAGGCGGTTTGCGTATTGGGCGCTCTTCCGCTTCCTCGCTCACTGACTCGCTGC
GCTCGGTCGTTCGGCTGCGGCGAGCGGTATCAGCTCACTCAAAGGCGGTAATACGGTTATCCACAGAATC
AGGGGATAACGCAGGAAAGAACATGTGAGCAAAAGGCCAGCAAAAGGCCAGGAACCGTAAAAAGGCCGCG
TTGCTGGCGTTTTTCCATAGGCTCCGCCCCCCTGACGAGCATCACAAAAATCGACGCTCAAGTCAGAGGT
GGCGAAACCCGACAGGACTATAAAGATACCAGGCGTTTCCCCCTGGAAGCTCCCTCGTGCGCTCTCCTGT
TCCGACCCTGCCGCTTACCGGATACCTGTCCGCCTTTCTCCCTTCGGGAAGCGTGGCGCTTTCTCATAGC
TCACGCTGTAGGTATCTCAGTTCGGTGTAGGTCGTTCGCTCCAAGCTGGGCTGTGTGCACGAACCCCCCG
TTCAGCCCGACCGCTGCGCCTTATCCGGTAACTATCGTCTTGAGTCCAACCCGGTAAGACACGACTTATC
GCCACTGGCAGCAGCCACTGGTAACAGGATTAGCAGAGCGAGGTATGTAGGCGGTGCTACAGAGTTCTTG
AAGTGGTGGCCTAACTACGGCTACACTAGAAGAACAGTATTTGGTATCTGCGCTCTGCTGAAGCCAGTTA
CCTTCGGAAAAAGAGTTGGTAGCTCTTGATCCGGCAAACAAACCACCGCTGGTAGCGGTGGTTTTTTTGT
TTGCAAGCAGCAGATTACGCGCAGAAAAAAAGGATCTCAAGAAGATCCTTTGATCTTTTCTACGGGGTCT
GACGCTCAGTGGAACGAAAACTCACGTTAAGGGATTTTGGTCATGAGATTATCAAAAAGGATCTTCACCT
AGATCCTTTTAAATTAAAAATGAAGTTTTAAATCAATCTAAAGTATATATGAGTAAACTTGGTCTGACAG
TTAGAAAAACTCATCGAGCATCAAATGAAACTGCAATTTATTCATATCAGGATTATCAATACCATATTTT
TGAAAAAGCCGTTTCTGTAATGAAGGAGAAAACTCACCGAGGCAGTTCCATAGGATGGCAAGATCCTGGT
ATCGGTCTGCGATTCCGACTCGTCCAACATCAATACAACCTATTAATTTCCCCTCGTCAAAAATAAGGTT
ATCAAGTGAGAAATCACCATGAGTGACGACTGAATCCGGTGAGAATGGCAAAAGTTTATGCATTTCTTTC
CAGACTTGTTCAACAGGCCAGCCATTACGCTCGTCATCAAAATCACTCGCATCAACCAAACCGTTATTCA
TTCGTGATTGCGCCTGAGCGAGACGAAATACGCGATCGCTGTTAAAAGGACAATTACAAACAGGAATCGA
ATGCAACCGGCGCAGGAACACTGCCAGCGCATCAACAATATTTTCACCTGAATCAGGATATTCTTCTAAT
ACCTGGAATGCTGTTTTCCCAGGGATCGCAGTGGTGAGTAACCATGCATCATCAGGAGTACGGATAAAAT
GCTTGATGGTCGGAAGAGGCATAAATTCCGTCAGCCAGTTTAGTCTGACCATCTCATCTGTAACATCATT
GGCAACGCTACCTTTGCCATGTTTCAGAAACAACTCTGGCGCATCGGGCTTCCCATACAATCGATAGATT
GTCGCACCTGATTGCCCGACATTATCGCGAGCCCATTTATACCCATATAAATCAGCATCCATGTTGGAAT
TTAATCGCGGCCTAGAGCAAGACGTTTCCCGTTGAATATGGCTCATACTCTTCCTTTTTCAATATTATTG
AAGCATTTATCAGGGTTATTGTCTCATGAGCGGATACATATTTGAATGTATTTAGAAAAATAAACAAATA
GGGGTTCCGCGCACATTTCCCCGAAAAGTGCCACCTGACGTCTAAGAAACCATTATTATCATGACATTAA
CCTATAAAAATAGGCGTATCACGAGGCCCTTTCGTC
