>Addgene plasmid #121374 | pUC57-Kan_TH16_00118381 | addgene partial sequence | sequence record 238272 | M13-F20 5'-TGTAAAACGACGGCCAGT-3'
TTGGTCTCTAAGCTCAATGAACACCAGACAATTTATTTGGTGGTGGAGACAACCAAATATGTTTTTCTTC
TCTAACACCTTTTTTAAAAACATAAACATCAGATTTATATTTTGGATTACATTCACCATCAAAATGAACT
TGAACACCATGAATTTCTTGATCCCAATTTTTATAAGCCATATAATCACCTTCTCTAACCAAAGCTTTCA
AACCATTTTTATTAGCAACTCTATAAATAGTATAAGCACATTTTTCAGTAGCTGGTGGTGGAGTAAAATA
ATAATCACCTTCACCCATTAGAGACCAAGTTCCATCCCAATGGCGCGCCGAGCTTGGCTCGAGCATGGTC
ATAGCTGTTTCCTGTGTGAAATTGTTATCCGCTCACAATTCCACACAACATACGAGCCGGAAGCATAAAG
TGTAAAGCCTGGGGTGCCTAATGAGTGAGCTAACTCACATTAATTGCGTTGCGCTCACTGCCCGCTTTCC
AGTCGGGAAACCTGTCGTGCCAGCTGCATTAATGAATCGGCCAACGCGCGGGGAGAGGCGGTTTGCGTAT
TGGGCGCTCTTCCGCTTCCTCGCTCACTGACTCGCTGCGCTCGGTCGTTCGGCTGCGGCGAGCGGTATCA
GCTCACTCAAAGGCGGTAATACGGTTATCCACAGAATCAGGGGATAACGCAGGAAAGAACATGTGAGCAA
AAGGCCAGCAAAAGGCCAGGAACCGTAAAAAGGCCGCGTTGCTGGCGTTTTTCCATAGGCTCCGCCCCCC
TGACGAGCATCACAAAAATCGACGCTCAAGTCAGAGGTGGCGAAACCCGACAGGACTATAAAGATACCAG
GCGTTTCCCCCTGGAAGCTCCCTCGTGCGCTCTCCTGTTCCGACCCTGCCGCTTACCGGATACCTGTCCG
CCTTTCTCCCTTCGGGAAGCGTG
